>Addgene plasmid #84146 | pFGC5941-PacI-ath-STTM780.1 | addgene full sequence | sequence record 172584 | Addgene NGS Result
TGAGACTTTTCAACAAAGGGTAATTTCGGGAAACCTCCTCGGATTCCATTGCCCAGCTATCTGTCACCTC
ATCGAAAGGACAGTAGAAAAGGAAGGTGGCTCCTACAAATGCCATCATTGCGATAGAGGAAAGGCTATCA
TTCAAGATGCCTCTGCCGACAGTGGTCCCAAAGATGGACCCCCACCCACGAGGAGCATCGTGGAAAAAGA
AGACGTTCCAACCACGTCTTCAAAGCAAGTGGATTGATGTGACATCTCCACTGACATAAGGGATGACGCA
CAACCCCACTATCCTTCGCAAGACCCTTCCTCTATATAAGGAAGTTCATTTCATTTGGAGAGGACAGCCC
AAGCTTACCTGCTCAACCTAAGCTGCTAGAGTTGTTGTTGTATGGTCTAATTTTTTAAATATGGTCTAAA
GAAGAAGAATACCTGCTCAACCTAAGCTGCTAGAGAATTCGGTACGCTGAAATCACCAGTCTCTCTCTAC
AAATCTATCTCTCTCTATTTTCTCCATAAATAATGTGTGAGTAGTTTCCCGATAAGGGAAATTAGGGTTC
TTATAGGGTTTCGCTCATGTGTTGAGCATATAAGAAACCCTTAGTATGTATTTGTATTTGTAAAATACTT
CTATCAATAAAATTTCTAATTCCTAAAACCAAAATCCAGTACTAAAATTCAGATCTCCTAAAGTCCCTAT
AGATCTTTGTCGTGAATATAAACCAGACACGAGACGACTAGACCTGGAGCCCAGACGCCGTTCGAAGCTA
GAAGTACCGCTTAGGCAGGAGGCCGTTAGGGAAAAGATGCTAAGGCAGGGTTGGTTACGTTGACTCCCCC
GTAGGTTTGGTTTAAATATGATGAAGTGGACGGAAGGAAGGAGGAAGACAAGGAAGGATAAGGTTGCAGG
CCCTGTGCAAGGTAAGAAGATGGAAATTTGATAGAGGTACGCTACTATACTTATACTATACGCTAAGGGA
ATGATTGTATTTATACCCTATACCCCCTAATAACCCCTTATCAATTTAAGAAATAATCCGCATAAGCCCC
CGCTTAAAAATTGGTATCAGAGCCATGAATAGGTCTATGACCAAAACTCAAGAGGATAAAACCTCACCAA
AATACGAAAGAGTCCTTAACTCTAAAGATAAAAGATCTTTCAAGATCAAGACTAGTTCCCTCACACCGGT
GACGGGGATCGCATGCGACCTCTAGACCATCACATTGGAGCTTCAGCTGCTCGAGTTCTATAGTGTCACC
TAAATCGTATGTGTATGATACATAAGGTTATGTATTGATTGTAGCCGCGTTCTTACGTCGACGTACCAAT
TACGCCCCGCCCTGTCACTCATCGCAGTACTGTTGTAATTCATTAAGCATTCTGCCGACATGGAAGCCAT
CACAAACGGCATGATGAACCTGAATCGCCAGCGGCATCAGCACCTTGTCGCCTTGCGTATAATATTTGCC
CATGGTGAAAACGGGGGCGAAGAAGTTGTCCATATTGGCCACGTTTAAATCAAAACTGGTGAAACTCACC
CAGGGATTGGCTGAGACGAAAAACATATTCTCAATAAACCCTTTAGGGAAATAGGCCAGGTTTTCACCGT
AACACGCCACATCTTGCGAATATATGTGTAGAAACTGCCGGAAATCGTCGTGGTATTCACTCCAGAGCGA
TGAAAACGTTTCAGTTTGCTCATGGAAAACGGTGTAACAAGGGTGAACACTGTCCCATATTACCAGCTCA
CCGTCTTTCATTGCCATACGGAACTCCGGATGAGCATTCATCAGGCGGGCAAGAATGTGAATAAAGGCCG
GATAAAACTTGTGCTTATTTTTCTTTACGGTCTTTAAAAAGGCCGTAATATCCAGCTGAACGGTCTGGTT
ATAGGTACATTGAGCAACTGACTGAAATGCCTCAAAATGTTCTTTACGATGCCATTGGGATACATCAACG
GTGGTATATCCAGTGATTTCTTTCTCCATTTTAGCTTCCTTAGCTCCTGAAAATCTCGATAACTCATTAA
AGCTTATCGATGATAAGCTGTCAAACATGAGAATTTAGCCCGCCTAATGAGCGGGCTTTTGGTTGTGATC
CGCGTTGCTGGCGTTTTTCCATAGGCTCCGCCCCCCTGACGAGCATCACAAAAATCGACGCTCAAGTCAG
AGGTGGCGAAACCCGACAGGACTATAAAGATACCAGGCGTTTCCCCCCTGGAAGCTCCCTCGTGCGCTCT
CCTGTTCCGACCCTGCCGCTTACCGGATACCTGTCCGCCTTTCTTAATTAACTCTCTAGACTCACCTAGG
ATCCATGAATTCTGAGATTTTTCAAATCAGTGCGCAAGACGTGACGTAAGTATCCGAGTCAGTTTTTATT
TTTCTACTAATTTGGTCGTTTATTTCGGCGTGTAGGACATGGCAACCGGGCCTGAATTTCGCGGGTATTC
TGTTTCTATTCCAACTTTTTCTTGATCCGCAGCCATTAACGACTTTTGAATAGATACGCTGACACGCCAA
GCCTCGCTAGTCAAAAGTGTACCAAACAACGCTTTACAGCAAGAACGGAATGCGCGTGACGCTCGCGGTG
ACGCCATTTCGCCTTTTCAGAAATGGATAAATAGCCTTGCTTCCTATTATATCTTCCCAAATTACCAATA
CATTACACTAGCATCTGAATTTCATAACCAATCTCGATACACCAAATCGAATCGATGAGCCCAGAACGAC
GCCCGGCCGACATCCGCCGTGCCACCGAGGCGGACATGCCGGCGGTCTGCACCATCGTCAACCACTACAT
CGAGACAAGCACGGTCAACTTCCGTACCGAGCCGCAGGAACCGCAGGAGTGGACGGACGACCTCGTCCGT
CTGCGGGAGCGCTATCCCTGGCTCGTCGCCGAGGTGGACGGCGAGGTCGCCGGCATCGCCTACGCGGGCC
CCTGGAAGGCACGCAACGCCTACGACTGGACGGCCGAGTCGACCGTGTACGTCTCCCCCCGCCACCAGCG
GACGGGACTGGGCTCCACGCTCTACACCCACCTGCTGAAGTCCCTGGAGGCACAGGGCTTCAAGAGCGTG
GTCGCTGTCATCGGGCTGCCCAACGACCCGAGCGTGCGCATGCACGAGGCGCTCGGATATGCCCCCCGCG
GCATGCTGCGGGCGGCCGGCTTCAAGCACGGGAACTGGCATGACGTGGGTTTCTGGCAGCTGGACTTCAG
CCTGCCGGTACCGCCCCGTCCGGTCCTGCCCGTCACCGAGATTTGACTGCAGAATCTTGGACTCCCATGT
TGGCAAAGGCAACCAAACAAACAATGAATGATCCGCTCCTGCATATGGGGCGGTTTGAGTATTTCAACTG
CCATTTGGGCTGAATTGAAGACATGCTCCTGTCAGAAATTCCGTGATCTTACTCAATATTCAGTAATCTC
GGCCAATATCCTAAATGTGCGTGGCTTTATCTGTCTTTGTATTGTTTCATCAATTCATGTAACGTTTGCT
TTTCTTATGAATTTTCAAATAAATTATCAGATCCGAGCTCGAATTAATTCGGCGTTAATTCAGTACATTA
AAAACGTCCGCAATGTGTTATTAAGTTGTCTAAGCGTCAATTTGTTTACACCACAATATATCCTGCCACC
AGCCAGCCAACAGCTCCCCGACCGGCAGCTCGGCACAAAATCACCACTCGATACAGGCAGCCCATCAGTC
CGGGACGGCGTCAGCGGGAGAGCCGTTGTAAGGCGGCAGACTTTGCTCATGTTACCGATGCTATTCGGAA
GAACGGCAACTAAGCTGCCGGGTTTGAAACACGGATGATCTCGCGGAGGGTAGCATGTTGATTGTAACGA
TGACAGAGCGTTGCTGCCTGTGATCACCGCGGTTTCAAAATCGGCTCCGTCGATACTATGTTATACGCCA
ACTTTGAAAACAACTTTGAAAAAGCTGTTTTCTGGTATTTAAGGTTTTAGAATGCAAGGAACAGTGAATT
GGAGTTCGTCTTGTTATAATTAGCTTCTTGGGGTATCTTTAAATACTGTAGAAAAGAGGAAGGAAATAAT
AAATGGCTAAAATGAGAATATCACCGGAATTGAAAAAACTGATCGAAAAATACCGCTGCGTAAAAGATAC
GGAAGGAATGTCTCCTGCTAAGGTATATAAGCTGGTGGGAGAAAATGAAAACCTATATTTAAAAATGACG
GACAGCCGGTATAAAGGGACCACCTATGATGTGGAACGGGAAAAGGACATGATGCTATGGCTGGAAGGAA
AGCTGCCTGTTCCAAAGGTCCTGCACTTTGAACGGCATGATGGCTGGAGCAATCTGCTCATGAGTGAGGC
CGATGGCGTCCTTTGCTCGGAAGAGTATGAAGATGAACAAAGCCCTGAAAAGATTATCGAGCTGTATGCG
GAGTGCATCAGGCTCTTTCACTCCATCGACATATCGGATTGTCCCTATACGAATAGCTTAGACAGCCGCT
TAGCCGAATTGGATTACTTACTGAATAACGATCTGGCCGATGTGGATTGCGAAAACTGGGAAGAAGACAC
TCCATTTAAAGATCCGCGCGAGCTGTATGATTTTTTAAAGACGGAAAAGCCCGAAGAGGAACTTGTCTTT
TCCCACGGCGACCTGGGAGACAGCAACATCTTTGTGAAAGATGGCAAAGTAAGTGGCTTTATTGATCTTG
GGAGAAGCGGCAGGGCGGACAAGTGGTATGACATTGCCTTCTGCGTCCGGTCGATCAGGGAGGATATCGG
GGAAGAACAGTATGTCGAGCTATTTTTTGACTTACTGGGGATCAAGCCTGATTGGGAGAAAATAAAATAT
TATATTTTACTGGATGAATTGTTTTAGTACCTAGAATGCATGACCAAAATCCCTTAACGTGAGTTTTCGT
TCCACTGAGCGTCAGACCCCGTAGAAAAGATCAAAGGATCTTCTTGAGATCCTTTTTTTCTGCGCGTAAT
CTGCTGCTTGCAAACAAAAAAACCACCGCTACCAGCGGTGGTTTGTTTGCCGGATCAAGAGCTACCAACT
CTTTTTCCGAAGGTAACTGGCTTCAGCAGAGCGCAGATACCAAATACTGTCCTTCTAGTGTAGCCGTAGT
TAGGCCACCACTTCAAGAACTCTGTAGCACCGCCTACATACCTCGCTCTGCTAATCCTGTTACCAGTGGC
TGCTGCCAGTGGCGATAAGTCGTGTCTTACCGGGTTGGACTCAAGACGATAGTTACCGGATAAGGCGCAG
CGGTCGGGCTGAACGGGGGGTTCGTGCACACAGCCCAGCTTGGAGCGAACGACCTACACCGAACTGAGAT
ACCTACAGCGTGAGCTATGAGAAAGCGCCACGCTTCCCGAAGGGAGAAAGGCGGACAGGTATCCGGTAAG
CGGCAGGGTCGGAACAGGAGAGCGCACGAGGGAGCTTCCAGGGGGAAACGCCTGGTATCTTTATAGTCCT
GTCGGGTTTCGCCACCTCTGACTTGAGCGTCGATTTTTGTGATGCTCGTCAGGGGGGCGGAGCCTATGGA
AAAACGCCAGCAACGCGGCCTTTTTACGGTTCCTGGCCTTTTGCTGGCCTTTTGCTCACATGTTCTTTCC
TGCGTTATCCCCTGATTCTGTGGATAACCGTATTACCGCCTTTGAGTGAGCTGATACCGCTCGCCGCAGC
CGAACGACCGAGCGCAGCGAGTCAGTGAGCGAGGAAGCGGAAGAGCGCCTGATGCGGTATTTTCTCCTTA
CGCATCTGTGCGGTATTTCACACCGCATATGGTGCACTCTCAGTACAATCTGCTCTGATGCCGCATAGTT
AAGCCAGTATACACTCCGCTATCGCTACGTGACTGGGTCATGGCTGCGCCCCGACACCCGCCAACACCCG
CTGACGCGCCCTGACGGGCTTGTCTGCTCCCGGCATCCGCTTACAGACAAGCTGTGACCGTCTCCGGGAG
CTGCATGTGTCAGAGGTTTTCACCGTCATCACCGAAACGCGCGAGGCAGGGTGCCTTGATGTGGGCGCCG
GCGGTCGAGTGGCGACGGCGCGGCTTGTCCGCGCCCTGGTAGATTGCCTGGCCGTAGGCCAGCCATTTTT
GAGCGGCCAGCGGCCGCGATAGGCCGACGCGAAGCGGCGGGGCGTAGGGAGCGCAGCGACCGAAGGGTAG
GCGCTTTTTGCAGCTCTTCGGCTGTGCGCTGGCCAGACAGTTATGCACAGGCCAGGCGGGTTTTAAGAGT
TTTAATAAGTTTTAAAGAGTTTTAGGCGGAAAAATCGCCTTTTTTCTCTTTTATATCAGTCACTTACATG
TGTGACCGGTTCCCAATGTACGGCTTTGGGTTCCCAATGTACGGGTTCCGGTTCCCAATGTACGGCTTTG
GGTTCCCAATGTACGTGCTATCCACAGGAAAGAGACCTTTTCGACCTTTTTCCCCTGCTAGGGCAATTTG
CCCTAGCATCTGCTCCGTACATTAGGAACCGGCGGATGCTTCGCCCTCGATCAGGTTGCGGTAGCGCATG
ACTAGGATCGGGCCAGCCTGCCCCGCCTCCTCCTTCAAATCGTACTCCGGCAGGTCATTTGACCCGATCA
GCTTGCGCACGGTGAAACAGAACTTCTTGAACTCTCCGGCGCTGCCACTGCGTTCGTAGATCGTCTTGAA
CAACCATCTGGCTTCTGCCTTGCCTGCGGCGCGGCGTGCCAGGCGGTAGAGAAAACGGCCGATGCCGGGA
TCGATCAAAAAGTAATCGGGGTGAACCGTCAGCACGTCCGGGTTCTTGCCTTCTGTGATCTCGCGGTACA
TCCAATCAGCTAGCTCGATCTCGATGTACTCCGGCCGCCCGGTTTCGCTCTTTACGATCTTGTAGCGGCT
AATCAAGGCTTCACCCTCGGATACCGTCACCAGGCGGCCGTTCTTGGCCTTCTTCGTACGCTGCATGGCA
ACGTGCGTGGTGTTTAACCGAATGCAGGTTTCTACCAGGTCGTCTTTCTGCTTTCCGCCATCGGCTCGCC
GGCAGAACTTGAGTACGTCCGCAACGTGTGGACGGAACACGCGGCCGGGCTTGTCTCCCTTCCCTTCCCG
GTATCGGTTCATGGATTCGGTTAGATGGGAAACCGCCATCAGTACCAGGTCGTAATCCCACACACTGGCC
ATGCCGGCCGGCCCTGCGGAAACCTCTACGTGCCCGTCTGGAAGCTCGTAGCGGATCACCTCGCCAGCTC
GTCGGTCACGCTTCGACAGACGGAAAACGGCCACGTCCATGATGCTGCGACTATCGCGGGTGCCCACGTC
ATAGAGCATCGGAACGAAAAAATCTGGTTGCTCGTCGCCCTTGGGCGGCTTCCTAATCGACGGCGCACCG
GCTGCCGGCGGTTGCCGGGATTCTTTGCGGATTCGATCAGCGGCCGCTTGCCACGATTCACCGGGGCGTG
CTTCTGCCTCGATGCGTTGCCGCTGGGCGGCCTGCGCGGCCTTCAACTTCTCCACCAGGTCATCACCCAG
CGCCGCGCCGATTTGTACCGGGCCGGATGGTTTGCGACCGCTCACGCCGATTCCTCGGGCTTGGGGGTTC
CAGTGCCATTGCAGGGCCGGCAGGCAACCCAGCCGCTTACGCCTGGCCAACCGCCCGTTCCTCCACACAT
GGGGCATTCCACGGCGTCGGTGCCTGGTTGTTCTTGATTTTCCATGCCGCCTCCTTTAGCCGCTAAAATT
CATCTACTCATTTATTCATTTGCTCATTTACTCTGGTAGCTGCGCGATGTATTCAGATAGCAGCTCGGTA
ATGGTCTTGCCTTGGCGTACCGCGTACATCTTCAGCTTGGTGTGATCCTCCGCCGGCAACTGAAAGTTGA
CCCGCTTCATGGCTGGCGTGTCTGCCAGGCTGGCCAACGTTGCAGCCTTGCTGCTGCGTGCGCTCGGACG
GCCGGCACTTAGCGTGTTTGTGCTTTTGCTCATTTTCTCTTTACCTCATTAACTCAAATGAGTTTTGATT
TAATTTCAGCGGCCAGCGCCTGGACCTCGCGGGCAGCGTCGCCCTCGGGTTCTGATTCAAGAACGGTTGT
GCCGGCGGCGGCAGTGCCTGGGTAGCTCACGCGCTGCGTGATACGGGACTCAAGAATGGGCAGCTCGTAC
CCGGCCAGCGCCTCGGCAACCTCACCGCCGATGCGCGTGCCTTTGATCGCCCGCGACACGACAAAGGCCG
CTTGTAGCCTTCCATCCGTGACCTCAATGCGCTGCTTAACCAGCTCCACCAGGTCGGCGGTGGCCCATAT
GTCGTAAGGGCTTGGCTGCACCGGAATCAGCACGAAGTCGGCTGCCTTGATCGCGGACACAGCCAAGTCC
GCCGCCTGGGGCGCTCCGTCGATCACTACGAAGTCGCGCCGGCCGATGGCCTTCACGTCGCGGTCAATCG
TCGGGCGGTCGATGCCGACAACGGTTAGCGGTTGATCTTCCCGCACGGCCGCCCAATCGCGGGCACTGCC
CTGGGGATCGGAATCGACTAACAGAACATCGGCCCCGGCGAGTTGCAGGGCGCGGGCTAGATGGGTTGCG
ATGGTCGTCTTGCCTGACCCGCCTTTCTGGTTAAGTACAGCGATAACCTTCATGCGTTCCCCTTGCGTAT
TTGTTTATTTACTCATCGCATCATATACGCAGCGACCGCATGACGCAAGCTGTTTTACTCAAATACACAT
CACCTTTTTAGACGGCGGCGCTCGGTTTCTTCAGCGGCCAAGCTGGCCGGCCAGGCCGCCAGCTTGGCAT
CAGACAAACCGGCCAGGATTTCATGCAGCCGCACGGTTGAGACGTGCGCGGGCGGCTCGAACACGTACCC
GGCCGCGATCATCTCCGCCTCGATCTCTTCGGTAATGAAAAACGGTTCGTCCTGGCCGTCCTGGTGCGGT
TTCATGCTTGTTCCTCTTGGCGTTCATTCTCGGCGGCCGCCAGGGCGTCGGCCTCGGTCAATGCGTCCTC
ACGGAAGGCACCGCGCCGCCTGGCCTCGGTGGGCGTCACTTCCTCGCTGCGCTCAAGTGCGCGGTACAGG
GTCGAGCGATGCACGCCAAGCAGTGCAGCCGCCTCTTTCACGGTGCGGCCTTCCTGGTCGATCAGCTCGC
GGGCGTGCGCGATCTGTGCCGGGGTGAGGGTAGGGCGGGGGCCAAACTTCACGCCTCGGGCCTTGGCGGC
CTCGCGCCCGCTCCGGGTGCGGTCGATGATTAGGGAACGCTCGAACTCGGCAATGCCGGCGAACACGGTC
AACACCATGCGGCCGGCCGGCGTGGTGGTGTCGGCCCACGGCTCTGCCAGGCTACGCAGGCCCGCGCCGG
CCTCCTGGATGCGCTCGGCAATGTCCAGTAGGTCGCGGGTGCTGCGGGCCAGGCGGTCTAGCCTGGTCAC
TGTCACAACGTCGCCAGGGCGTAGGTGGTCAAGCATCCTGGCCAGCTCCGGGCGGTCGCGCCTGGTGCCG
GTGATCTTCTCGGAAAACAGCTTGGTGCAGCCGGCCGCGTGCAGTTCGGCCCGTTGGTTGGTCAAGTCCT
GGTCGTCGGTGCTGACGCGGGCATAGCCCAGCAGGCCAGCGGCGGCGCTCTTGTTCATGGCGTAATGTCT
CCGGTTCTAGTCGCAAGTATTCTACTTTATGCGACTAAAACACGCGACAAGAAAACGCCAGGAAAAGGGC
AGGGCGGCAGCCTGTCGCGTAACTTAGGACTTGTGCGACATGTCGTTTTCAGAAGACGGCTGCACTGAAC
GTCAGAAGCCGACTGCACTATAGCAGCGGAGGGGTTGGATCAAAGTACTTTGATCCCGAGGGGAACCCTG
TGGTTGGCATGCACATACAAATGGACGAACGGATAAACCTTTTCACGCCCTTTTAAATATCCGATTATTC
TAATAAACGCTCTTTTCTCTTAGGTTTACCCGCCAATATATCCTGTCAAACACTGATAGTTTAAACTGAA
GGCGGGAAACGACAATCTGATCCAAGCTCAAGCTGCTCTAGCATTCGCCATTCAGGCTGCGCAACTGTTG
GGAAGGGCGATCGGTGCGGGCCTCTTCGCTATTACGCCAGCTGGCGAAAGGGGGATGTGCTGCAAGGCGA
TTAAGTTGGGTAACGCCAGGGTTTTCCCAGTCACGACGTTGTAAAACGACGGCCAGTGCCAAGCTTGCAT
GCCTGCAGGTCCTGCTGAGCCTCGACATGTTGTCGCAAAATTCGCCCTGGACCCGCCCAACGATTTGTCG
TCACTGTCAAGGTTTGACCTGCACTTCATTTGGGGCCCACATACACCAAAAAAATGCTGCATAATTCTCG
GGGCAGCAAGTCGGTTACCCGGCCGCCGTGCTGGACCGGGTTGAATGGTGCCCGTAACTTTCGGTAGAGC
GGACGGCCAATACTCAACTTCAAGGAATCTCACCCATGCGCGCCGGCGGGGAACCGGAGTTCCCTTCAGT
GAGCGTTATTAGTTCGCCGCTCGGTGTGTCGTAGATACTAGCCCCTGGGGCACTTTTGAAATTTGAATAA
GATTTATGTAATCAGTCTTTTAGGTTTGACCGGTTCTGCCGCTTTTTTTAAAATTGGATTTGTAATAATA
AAACGCAATTGTTTGTTATTGTGGCGCTCTATCATAGATGTCGCTATAAACCTATTCAGCACAATATATT
GTTTTCATTTTAATATTGTACATATAAGTAGTAGGGTACAATCAGTAAATTGAACGGAGAATATTATTCA
TAAAAATACGATAGTAACGGGTGATATATTCATTAGAATGAACCGAAACCGGCGGTAAGGATCTGAGCTA
CACATGCTCAGGTTTTTTACAACGTGCACAACAGAATTGAAAGCAAATATCATGCGATCATAGGCGTCTC
GCATATCTCATTAAAGCAGGACTCTAGGGACTAGTCCCGGGTCTTAATTAAGTTTGCAAGCAGCAGATTA
CGCGCAGAAAAAAAGGATCTCAAGGAGATCCTTTGGATCACAAAAAAAAAGCCCGCTCATTAGGCGGGTT
AAATTCCCGGGTACTGCAGCCGATTCATTAATGCAGGTTAACCTGGCTTATCGAAATTAATACGACTCAC
TATAGGGAGACCGGCAGATCTGATCCCTACTCCAAAAATGTCAAAGATACAGTCTCAGAGGACCAAAGGG
CTATTGAGACTTTTCAACAAAGGGTAATTTCGGGAAACCTCCTCGGATTCCATTGCCCAGCTATCTGTCA
CTTCATCGAAAGGACAGTGGAAAAGGAAGGTGGCTCCTACAAATGCCATCATTGCGATAAAGGAAAGGCT
ATCATTCAAGATGCCTCTGCCGACAGTGGTCCCAAAGATGGACCCCCACCCACGAGGAGCATCGTGGGAA
AAGAAGACGTTCCAACCACGTCTTCAAAGCAAGTGGATTGATGTGACATCTCCACTGACGTAAGGGATGA
CGCACAATCCCACCCCTACTCCAAAAATGTCAAAGATACTGTCTCAGAAGACCAAAGGGCTAT
Features (pLannotate 1.2.2; 27 found; start..end, strand, type, name):
      1..346     +  promoter       CaMV 35S promoter: strong constitutive promoter from cauliflower mosaic virus
    298..344     +  promoter       minimal CaMV 35S promoter: minimal 35S promoter from cauliflower mosaic virus
    509..685     +  polyA_signal   CaMV poly(A) signal: cauliflower mosaic virus polyadenylation signal
   1247..1265    -  promoter       SP6 promoter: promoter for bacteriophage SP6 RNA polymerase
   1330..1989    -  CDS            CmR: chloramphenicol acetyltransferase; cat; confers resistance to chloramphenicol
   1990..2026    -  promoter       cat promoter (fragment): promoter of the E. coli cat gene encoding chloramphenicol acetyltransferase
   2026..2054    -  promoter       tet promoter: E. coli promoter for tetracycline efflux protein gene
   2116..2284    -  rep_origin     ori (fragment): high-copy-number ColE1/pMB1/pBR322/pUC origin of replication
   2329..2709    +  promoter       MAS promoter: mannopine synthase promoter (Velten et al., 1984)
   2715..3263    +  CDS            bar: PAT_STRHY - Experimental evidence at protein level: Swiss-Prot protein existence level 1. Inactivates phosphinothricin (PPT) by transfer of an acetyl group from acetyl CoA. Can also acetylate demethylphosphinothricin but not PTT or glutamate. This enzyme is an effector of phosphinothricin tripeptide (PTT or bialaphos) resistance. From Streptomyces hygroscopicus. Introduced by genetic manipulation and expressed in glufosinate-tolerant maize by Dekalb Genetics.
   3276..3528    +  terminator     MAS terminator: mannopine synthase terminator
   3614..3638    -  misc_feature   LB T-DNA repeat: left border repeat from nopaline C58 T-DNA
   4063..4857    +  CDS            KanR: aminoglycoside phosphotransferase; aphA-3; confers resistance to kanamycin
   4944..5532    +  rep_origin     ori: high-copy-number ColE1/pMB1/pBR322/pUC origin of replication
   5718..5858    -  misc_feature   bom: basis of mobility region from pBR322
   5960..5999    -  CDS            rop (fragment): Rop protein, which maintains plasmids at low copy number; rop
   6202..6396    -  rep_origin     pVS1 oriV: origin of replication for the Pseudomonas plasmid pVS1 (Heeb et al., 2000)
   6462..7535    -  CDS            pVS1 RepA: replication protein from the Pseudomonas plasmid pVS1 (Heeb et al., 2000)
   7964..8593    -  CDS            pVS1 StaA: stability protein from the Pseudomonas plasmid pVS1 (Heeb et al., 2000)
   9153..9554    -  CDS            Y4CG_SINFN (fragment): Protein inferred from homology: Swiss-Prot protein existence level 3. From Sinorhizobium fredii (strain NBRC 101917 / NGR234).
   9894..9918    -  misc_feature   RB T-DNA repeat: right border repeat from nopaline C58 T-DNA
   9984..10138   -  CDS            lacZα (fragment): LacZα fragment of β-galactosidase; lacZ fragment
  10141..10161   -  misc_feature   MCS (fragment): pUC18/19 multiple cloning site
  10162..10869   -  terminator     OCS terminator: octopine synthase terminator
  10902..10943   -  rep_origin     ori (fragment): high-copy-number ColE1/pMB1/pBR322/pUC origin of replication
  11048..11066   +  promoter       T7 promoter: promoter for bacteriophage T7 RNA polymerase
  11135..11423   +  promoter       CaMV 35S promoter (fragment): strong constitutive promoter from cauliflower mosaic virus
