[The description below was written by a language model from this plasmid's Addgene catalogue record and pLannotate feature annotations shown in this document.]
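Description:
pFGC5941-PacI-ath-STTM780.1 is a plant expression binary vector built to knock down the function of microRNA miR780.1 in Arabidopsis thaliana using short tandem target mimic (STTM) technology. An STTM transcript carries two imperfect, cleavage-resistant binding sites for the target miRNA separated by a short spacer, so that the expressed RNA sequesters the miRNA and triggers its degradation. According to the record, the PacI-flanked insert comprises a 2x35S promoter, the STTM, the CaMV 35S terminator and a chloramphenicol resistance gene. The feature table agrees: a partial CaMV 35S promoter copy sits immediately upstream of a full one across the sequence origin, followed by an unannotated gap where the STTM presumably lies, the CaMV poly(A) signal, and a bacterial CmR cassette. The annotation tool did not label the STTM itself. The depositor notes that its sequence differs from the reference at some positions, which is not expected to affect function.

The backbone is pFGC5941-PacI, with nopaline-type left and right T-DNA border repeats for Agrobacterium-mediated transfer. Within the T-DNA, a bar gene (phosphinothricin acetyltransferase) under the mannopine synthase promoter and terminator provides Basta selection of transformed plants, and an OCS terminator remaining from the parental vector is also present. Outside the borders, KanR and a ColE1/pBR322-type origin with a bom site support propagation in E. coli, while pVS1 oriV, RepA and StaA allow replication and stable maintenance in Agrobacterium. Bacteria are selected with both kanamycin and chloramphenicol, with chloramphenicol selecting for the insert. The plasmid is typically used to generate transgenic Arabidopsis for loss-of-function studies of miR780.1.
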