Addgene plasmid #84146: pFGC5941-PacI-ath-STTM780.1
Purpose: target miRNA780.1 for destruction in Arabidopsis thaliana
Depositing lab: Guiliang Tang. Depositing organization: Michigan Technological University. Publication: Construction of short tandem target mimic (STTM) to block the functions of plant and animal microRNAs. Tang G, Yan J, Gu Y, Qiao M, Fan R, Mao Y, Tang X. Methods. 2012 Oct;58(2):118-25. doi: 10.1016/j.ymeth.2012.10.006. Epub 2012 Oct 23. PubMed 23098881.
Backbone
  Vector backbone: pFGC5941-PacI
  Backbone manufacturer: Guiliang Tang (Addgene plasmid # 44182)
  Backbone size w/o insert (bp): 8608
  Vector type: Plant Expression
  Selectable markers: Basta
Growth in bacteria
  Bacterial resistance: Chloramphenicol and Kanamycin, 25 & 50 μg/mL
  Growth temperature: 37°C
  Growth strain: DH5alpha
  Copy number: High Copy
Gene/Insert
  Gene/Insert name: STTM780.1
  Species: A. thaliana (mustard weed)
  Insert size (bp): 2846
  Promoter: 2x35S
  Cloning method: Restriction Enzyme; 5′ cloning site PacI (not destroyed); 3′ cloning site PacI (not destroyed)
  Sequencing primers: 5′ CACTATCCTTCGCAAGACCCTTCC; 3′ CAACACATGAGCGAAACCCTATAA
Terms and licenses: Academic/Nonprofit Terms; Industry Terms: Not Available to Industry
Depositor comments: The insert within this plasmid contains a 2x35S promoter, STTM, T35S and CmR. The STTM sequence in the plasmid contains discrepancies compared to the reference sequence. According to the depositing lab, these mutations should not affect plasmid function.
How to cite: pFGC5941-PacI-ath-STTM780.1 was a gift from Guiliang Tang (Addgene plasmid # 84146 ; http://n2t.net/addgene:84146 ; RRID:Addgene_84146)
