>Addgene plasmid #84146 | pFGC5941-PacI-ath-STTM780.1 | depositor partial sequence | sequence record 160702 | STTM
ACCTGCTCAACCTAAGCTGCTAGAGTTGTTGTTGTTATGGTCTAATTTAAATATGGTCTAAAGAAGAAGA
ATACCTGCTCAACCTAAGCTGCTAGA
