>Addgene plasmid #84146 | pFGC5941-PacI-ath-STTM780.1 | addgene partial sequence | sequence record 167848 | pFGC-RCS-1 5'-AATAAAAACTGACTCGGA-3'
AATCTCAGAATTCATGGATCCTAGGTGAGTCTAGAGAGTTAATTAAGAAAGGCGGACAGGTATCCGGTAA
GCGGCAGGGTCGGAACAGGAGAGCGCACGAGGGAGCTTCCAGGGGGGAAACGCCTGGTATCTTTATAGTC
CTGTCGGGTTTCGCCACCTCTGACTTGAGCGTCGATTTTTGTGATGCTCGTCAGGGGGGCGGAGCCTATG
GAAAAACGCCAGCAACGCGGATCACAACCAAAAGCCCGCTCATTAGGCGGGCTAAATTCTCATGTTTGAC
AGCTTATCATCGATAAGCTTTAATGAGTTATCGAGATTTTCAGGAGCTAAGGAAGCTAAAATGGAGAAAG
AAATCACTGGATATACCACCGTTGATGTATCCCAATGGCATCGTAAAGAACATTTTGAGGCATTTCAGTC
AGTTGCTCAATGTACCTATAACCAGACCGTTCAGCTGGATATTACGGCCTTTTTAAAGACCGTAAAGAAA
AATAAGCACAAGTTTTATCCGGCCTTTATTCACATTCTTGCCCGCCTGATGAATGCTCATCCGGAGTTCC
GTATGGCAATGAAAGACGGTGAGCTGGTAATATGGGACAGTGTTCACCCTTGTTACACCGTTTTCCATGA
GCAAACTGAAACGTTTTCATCGCTCTGGAGTGAATACCACGACGATTTCCGGCAGTTTCTACACATATAT
TCGCAAGATGTGGCGTGTTACGGTGAAAACCTGGCCTATTTCCCTAAAGGGTTTATTGAGAATATGTTTT
