>Addgene plasmid #84146 | pFGC5941-PacI-ath-STTM780.1 | addgene partial sequence | sequence record 167853 | M13-F20 5'-TGTAAAACGACGGCCAGT-3'
TTGTCGCAAAATTCGCCCTGGACCCGCCCAACGATTTGTCGTCACTGTCAAGGTTTGACCTGCACTTCAT
TTGGGGCCCACATACACCAAAAAAATGCTGCATAATTCTCGGGGCAGCAAGTCGGTTACCCGGCCGCCGT
GCTGGACCGGGTTGAATGGTGCCCGTAACTTTCGGTAGAGCGGACGGCCAATACTCAACTTCAAGGAATC
TCACCCATGCGCGCCGGCGGGGAACCGGAGTTCCCTTCAGTGAGCGTTATTAGTTCGCCGCTCGGTGTGT
CGTAGATACTAGCCCCTGGGGCACTTTTGAAATTTGAATAAGATTTATGTAATCAGTCTTTTAGGTTTGA
CCGGTTCTGCCGCTTTTTTTAAAATTGGATTTGTAATAATAAAACGCAATTGTTTGTTATTGTGGCGCTC
TATCATAGATGTCGCTATAAACCTATTCAGCACAATATATTGTTTTCATTTTAATATTGTACATATAAGT
AGTAGGGTACAATCAGTAAATTGAACGGAGAATATTATTCATAAAAATACGATAGTAACGGGTGATATAT
TCATTAGAATGAACCGAAACCGGCGGTAAGGATCTGAGCTACACATGCTCAGGTTTTTTACAACGTGCAC
AACAGAATTGAAAGCAAATATCATGCGATCATAGGCGTCTCGCATATCTCATTAAAGCAGGACTCTAGGG
ACTAGTCCCGGGTCTTAATTAAGTTTGCAAGCAGCAGATTACGCGCAGAAA
